Addgene plasmid #81733: pDONR223_EGFR_p.A289V
Purpose: Gateway Donor vector containing EGFR , part of the Target Accelerator Plasmid Collection.
Depositing lab: Jesse Boehm & William Hahn & David Root. Depositing organization: Broad Institute. Publication: Systematic Functional Interrogation of Rare Cancer Variants Identifies Oncogenic Alleles. Kim E, Ilic N, Shrestha Y, Zou L, Kamburov A, Zhu C, Yang X, Lubonja R, Tran N, Nguyen C, Lawrence MS, Piccioni F, Bagul M, Doench JG, Chouinard CR, Wu X, Hogstrom L, Natoli T, Tamayo P, Horn H, Corsello SM, Lage K, Root DE, Subramanian A, Golub TR, Getz G, Boehm JS, Hahn WC. Cancer Discov. 2016 Jul;6(7):714-26. doi: 10.1158/2159-8290.CD-16-0160. Epub 2016 May 4. PubMed 27147599.
Backbone
  Vector backbone: pDONR223
  Backbone manufacturer: Invitrogen
  Backbone size w/o insert (bp): 2790
  Vector type: Gateway Entry vector
Growth in bacteria
  Bacterial resistance: Spectinomycin, 50 μg/mL
  Growth temperature: 37°C
  Growth strain: DH5alpha
  Copy number: High Copy
Gene/Insert
  Gene/Insert name: EGFR (alt name: NM_005228.4)
  Species: H. sapiens (human)
  Mutation: A289V
  Entrez Gene: EGFR (a.k.a. ERBB, ERBB1, ERRP, HER1, NISBD2, NNCIS, PIG61, mENA)
  Promoter: None
  Cloning method: Gateway Cloning
  Sequencing primers: 5′ M13pUC-fwd; 3′ M13-Rev
Terms and licenses: Academic/Nonprofit Terms; Industry Terms: Not Available to Industry
Depositor comments: Closed state: stop codon immediately follows insert
How to cite: pDONR223_EGFR_p.A289V was a gift from Jesse Boehm & William Hahn & David Root (Addgene plasmid # 81733 ; http://n2t.net/addgene:81733 ; RRID:Addgene_81733)
