[The description below was written by a language model from this plasmid's Addgene catalogue record and pLannotate feature annotations shown in this document.]
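Description:
pDONR223_EGFR_p.A289V is a Gateway entry clone built on the Invitrogen pDONR223 backbone and carrying the open reading frame of human epidermal growth factor receptor (EGFR, also known as ERBB1/HER1) with the A289V substitution. It belongs to the Target Accelerator Plasmid Collection, a set of cancer-associated variant alleles assembled for systematic functional testing of rare tumour mutations. The plasmid is maintained in E. coli at high copy number through a ColE1/pUC-type origin. Selection is with spectinomycin, conferred by the aadA aminoglycoside adenylyltransferase gene (annotated SmR). That gene sits downstream of a class 1 integron Pc promoter fragment and a remnant of a gentamicin resistance gene.

In the 6,426 nt sequenced record, the EGFR precursor coding sequence spans roughly 3.6 kb and is bracketed by two attL recombination sites in opposite orientations. The annotation software labels both as attL3, so the record does not resolve their exact identities. These sites allow the insert to be moved by an LR Clonase reaction into any compatible destination vector. The entry clone has no promoter driving the insert, so expression depends entirely on the destination vector chosen. The ORF is in the "closed" configuration, with a stop codon immediately after the coding sequence. It will therefore yield native, C-terminally untagged protein and cannot be fused to a downstream tag.

The rrnB T1 and T2 terminators upstream of the cassette insulate it from read-through transcription. A T7 promoter lies just outside the downstream attL site, and short lacI and lacZα fragments are backbone remnants. The clone is typically used as a source of the A289V allele for making expression constructs to compare variant and wild-type EGFR function.
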