Features (pLannotate 1.2.2; 12 found; start..end, strand, type, name):
    121..213     +  CDS            lacI (fragment): lac repressor; lacI; The lac repressor binds to the lac operator to inhibit transcription in E. coli. This inhibition can be relieved by adding lactose or isopropyl-β-D-thiogalactopyranoside (IPTG).
    268..295     -  terminator     rrnB T2 terminator: transcription terminator T2 from the E. coli rrnB gene
    427..470     +  terminator     rrnB T1 terminator: Escherichia coli rrnB; transcription terminator T1 from the E. coli rrnB gene
    517..553     -  CDS            lacZα (fragment): LacZα fragment of β-galactosidase; lacZ fragment
    570..665     +  protein_bind   attL3: mutant version of attL; recombination site for the Gateway® LR reaction LR Clonase™
    671..4303    +  CDS            EGFR (sequence partly withheld): precursor of human epidermal growth factor receptor
   4308..4403    -  protein_bind   attL3: mutant version of attL; recombination site for the Gateway® LR reaction LR Clonase™
   4422..4440    -  promoter       T7 promoter: promoter for bacteriophage T7 RNA polymerase
   4630..4653    +  promoter       Pc promoter (fragment): intI1 (promoter lies within the coding sequence); class 1 integron promoter
   4829..4885    +  CDS            GmR (fragment): gentamycin acetyltransferase; aacC1; confers resistance to gentamycin
   4892..5683    +  CDS            SmR: aminoglycoside adenylyltransferase (Murphy, 1985); aadA; confers resistance to spectinomycin and streptomycin
   5776..6364    +  rep_origin     ori: high-copy-number ColE1/pMB1/pBR322/pUC origin of replication
>Addgene plasmid #81733 | pDONR223_EGFR_p.A289V | addgene full sequence | sequence record 168802 | Addgene NGS Result
CTTTCCTGCGTTATCCCCTGATTCTGTGGATAACCGTATTACCGCCTTTGAGTGAGCTGATACCGCTCGC
CGCAGCCGAACGACCGAGCGCAGCGAGTCAGTGAGCGAGGAAGCGGAAGAGCGCCCAATACGCAAACCGC
CTCTCCCCGCGCGTTGGCCGATTCATTAATGCAGCTGGCACGACAGGTTTCCCGACTGGAAAGCGGGCAG
TGAGCGCAACGCAATTAATACGCGTACCGCTAGCCAGGAAGAGTTTGTAGAAACGCAAAAAGGCCATCCG
TCAGGATGGCCTTCTGCTTAGTTTGATGCCTGGCAGTTTATGGCGGGCGTCCTGCCCGCCACCCTCCGGG
CCGTTGCTTCACAACGTTCAAATCCGCTCCCGGCGGATTTGTCCTACTCAGGAGAGCGTTCACCGACAAA
CAACAGATAAAACGAAAGGCCCAGTCTTCCGACTGAGCCTTTCGTTTTATTTGATGCCTGGCAGTTCCCT
ACTCTCGCGTTAACGCTAGCATGGATGTTTTCCCAGTCACGACGTTGTAAAACGACGGCCAGTCTTAAGC
TCGGGCCCCAAATAATGATTTTATTTTGACTGATAGTGACCTGTTCGTTGCAACAAATTGATGAGCAATG
CTTTTTTATAATGCCAACTTTGTACAAAAAAGTTGGCACCATGCGACCCTCCGGGACGGCCGGGGCAGCG
CTCCTGGCGCTGCTGGCTGCGCTCTGCCCGGCGAGTCGGGCTCTGGAGGAAAAGAAAGTTTGCCAAGGCA
CGAGTAACAAGCTCACGCAGTTGGGCACTTTTGAAGATCATTTTCTCAGCCTCCAGAGGATGTTCAATAA
CTGTGAGGTGGTCCTTGGGAATTTGGAAATTACCTATGTGCAGAGGAATTATGATCTTTCCTTCTTAAAG
ACCATCCAGGAGGTGGCTGGTTATGTCCTCATTGCCCTCAACACAGTGGAGCGAATTCCTTTGGAAAACC
TGCAGATCATCAGAGGAAATATGTACTACGAAAATTCCTATGCCTTAGCAGTCTTATCTAACTATGATGC
AAATAAAACCGGACTGAAGGAGCTGCCCATGAGAAATTTACAGGAAATCCTGCATGGCGCCGTGCGGTTC
AGCAACAACCCTGCCCTGTGCAACGTGGAGAGCATCCAGTGGCGGGACATAGTCAGCAGTGACTTTCTCA
GCAACATGTCGATGGACTTCCAGAACCACCTGGGCAGCTGCCAAAAGTGTGATCCAAGCTGTCCCAATGG
GAGCTGCTGGGGTGCAGGAGAGGAGAACTGCCAGAAACTGACCAAAATCATCTGTGCCCAGCAGTGCTCC
GGGCGCTGCCGTGGCAAGTCCCCCAGTGACTGCTGCCACAACCAGTGTGCTGCAGGCTGCACAGGCCCCC
GGGAGAGCGACTGCCTGGTCTGCCGCAAATTCCGAGACGAAGCCACGTGCAAGGACACCTGCCCCCCACT
CATGCTCTACAACCCCACCACGTACCAGATGGATGTGAACCCCGAGGGCAAATACAGCTTTGGTGTCACC
TGCGTGAAGAAGTGTCCCCGTAATTATGTGGTGACAGATCACGGCTCGTGCGTCCGAGCCTGTGGGGCCG
ACAGCTATGAGATGGAGGAAGACGGCGTCCGCAAGTGTAAGAAGTGCGAAGGGCCTTGCCGCAAAGTGTG
TAACGGAATAGGTATTGGTGAATTTAAAGACTCACTCTCCATAAATGCTACGAATATTAAACACTTCAAA
AACTGCACCTCCATCAGTGGCGATCTCCACATCCTGCCGGTGGCATTTAGGGGTGACTCCTTCACACATA
CTCCTCCTCTGGATCCACAGGAACTGGATATTCTGAAAACCGTAAAGGAAATCACAGGGTTTTTGCTGAT
TCAGGCTTGGCCTGAAAACAGGACGGACCTCCATGCCTTTGAGAACCTAGAAATCATACGCGGCAGGACC
AAGCAACATGGTCAGTTTTCTCTTGCAGTCGTCAGCCTGAACATAACATCCTTGGGATTACGCTCCCTCA
AGGAGATAAGTGATGGAGATGTGATAATTTCAGGAAACAAAAATTTGTGCTATGCAAATACAATAAACTG
GAAAAAACTGTTTGGGACCTCCGGTCAGAAAACCAAAATTATAAGCAACAGAGGTGAAAACAGCTGCAAG
GCCACAGGCCAGGTCTGCCATGCCTTGTGCTCCCCCGAGGGCTGCTGGGGCCCGGAGCCCAGGGACTGCG
TCTCTTGCCGGAATGTCAGCCGAGGCAGGGAATGCGTGGACAAGTGCAACCTTCTGGAGGGTGAGCCAAG
GGAGTTTGTGGAGAACTCTGAGTGCATACAGTGCCACCCAGAGTGCCTGCCTCAGGCCATGAACATCACC
TGCACAGGACGGGGACCAGACAACTGTATCCAGTGTGCCCACTACATTGACGGCCCCCACTGCGTCAAGA
CCTGCCCGGCAGGAGTCATGGGAGAAAACAACACCCTGGTCTGGAAGTACGCAGACGCCGGCCATGTGTG
CCACCTGTGCCATCCAAACTGCACCTACGGATGCACTGGGCCAGGTCTTGAAGGCTGTCCAACGAATGGG
CCTAAGATCCCGTCCATCGCCACTGGGATGGTGGGGGCCCTCCTCTTGCTGCTGGTGGTGGCCCTGGGGA
TCGGCCTCTTCATGCGAAGGCGCCACATCGTTCGGAAGCGCACGCTGCGGAGGCTGCTGCAGGAGAGGGA
GCTTGTGGAGCCTCTTACACCCAGT
[981 nt withheld, positions 2756-3736]
TTCTTCAGCAGCCCCTCCACGTCACGGACTCCCCTCCTGAGCTCTCTGAGTGCAACCAGCAACAATTCCA
CCGTGGCTTGCATTGATAGAAATGGGCTGCAAAGCTGTCCCATCAAGGAAGACAGCTTCTTGCAGCGATA
CAGCTCAGACCCCACAGGCGCCTTGACTGAGGACAGCATAGACGACACCTTCCTCCCAGTGCCTGAATAC
ATAAACCAGTCCGTTCCCAAAAGGCCCGCTGGCTCTGTGCAGAATCCTGTCTATCACAATCAGCCTCTGA
ACCCCGCGCCCAGCAGAGACCCACACTACCAGGACCCCCACAGCACTGCAGTGGGCAACCCCGAGTATCT
CAACACTGTCCAGCCCACCTGTGTCAACAGCACATTCGACAGCCCTGCCCACTGGGCCCAGAAAGGCAGC
CACCAAATTAGCCTGGACAACCCTGACTACCAGCAGGACTTCTTTCCCAAGGAAGCCAAGCCAAATGGCA
TCTTTAAGGGCTCCACAGCTGAAAATGCAGAATACCTAAGGGTCGCGCCACAAAGCAGTGAATTTATTGG
AGCATGATTGCCAACTTTCTTGTACAAAGTTGGCATTATAAGAAAGCATTGCTTATCAATTTGTTGCAAC
GAACAGGTCACTATCAGTCAAAATAAAATCATTATTTGCCATCCAGCTGATATCCCCTATAGTGAGTCGT
ATTACATGGTCATAGCTGTTTCCTGGCAGCTCTGGCCCGTGTCTCAAAATCTCTGATGTTACATTGCACA
AGATAAAAATATATCATCATGCCTCCTCTAGACCAGCCAGGACAGAAATGCCTCGACTTCGCTGCTACCC
AAGGTTGCCGGGTGACGCACACCGTGGAAACGGATGAAGGCACGAACCCAGTGGACATAAGCCTGTTCGG
TTCGTAAGCTGTAATGCAAGTAGCGTATGCGCTCACGCAACTGGTCCAGAACCTTGACCGAACGCAGCGG
TGGTAACGGCGCAGTGGCGGTTTTCATGGCTTGTTATGACTGTTTTTTTGGGGTACAGTCTATGCCTCGG
GCATCCAAGCAGCAAGCGCGTTACGCCGTGGGTCGATGTTTGATGTTATGGAGCAGCAACGATGTTACGC
AGCAGGGCAGTCGCCCTAAAACAAAGTTAAACATTATGAGGGAAGCGGTGATCGCCGAAGTATCGACTCA
ACTATCAGAGGTAGTTGGCGTCATCGAGCGCCATCTCGAACCGACGTTGCTGGCCGTACATTTGTACGGC
TCCGCAGTGGATGGCGGCCTGAAGCCACACAGTGATATTGATTTGCTGGTTACGGTGACCGTAAGGCTTG
ATGAAACAACGCGGCGAGCTTTGATCAACGACCTTTTGGAAACTTCGGCTTCCCCTGGAGAGAGCGAGAT
TCTCCGCGCTGTAGAAGTCACCATTGTTGTGCACGACGACATCATTCCGTGGCGTTATCCAGCTAAGCGC
GAACTGCAATTTGGAGAATGGCAGCGCAATGACATTCTTGCAGGTATCTTCGAGCCAGCCACGATCGACA
TTGATCTGGCTATCTTGCTGACAAAAGCAAGAGAACATAGCGTTGCCTTGGTAGGTCCAGCGGCGGAGGA
ACTCTTTGATCCGGTTCCTGAACAGGATCTATTTGAGGCGCTAAATGAAACCTTAACGCTATGGAACTCG
CCGCCCGACTGGGCTGGCGATGAGCGAAATGTAGTGCTTACGTTGTCCCGCATTTGGTACAGCGCAGTAA
CCGGCAAAATCGCGCCGAAGGATGTCGCTGCCGACTGGGCAATGGAGCGCCTGCCGGCCCAGTATCAGCC
CGTCATACTTGAAGCTAGACAGGCTTATCTTGGACAAGAAGAAGATCGCTTGGCCTCGCGCGCAGATCAG
TTGGAAGAATTTGTCCACTACGTGAAAGGCGAGATCACCAAGGTAGTCGGCAAATAACCCTCGAGCCACC
CATGACCAAAATCCCTTAACGTGAGTTACGCGTCGTTCCACTGAGCGTCAGACCCCGTAGAAAAGATCAA
AGGATCTTCTTGAGATCCTTTTTTTCTGCGCGTAATCTGCTGCTTGCAAACAAAAAAACCACCGCTACCA
GCGGTGGTTTGTTTGCCGGATCAAGAGCTACCAACTCTTTTTCCGAAGGTAACTGGCTTCAGCAGAGCGC
AGATACCAAATACTGTTCTTCTAGTGTAGCCGTAGTTAGGCCACCACTTCAAGAACTCTGTAGCACCGCC
TACATACCTCGCTCTGCTAATCCTGTTACCAGTGGCTGCTGCCAGTGGCGATAAGTCGTGTCTTACCGGG
TTGGACTCAAGACGATAGTTACCGGATAAGGCGCAGCGGTCGGGCTGAACGGGGGGTTCGTGCACACAGC
CCAGCTTGGAGCGAACGACCTACACCGAACTGAGATACCTACAGCGTGAGCTATGAGAAAGCGCCACGCT
TCCCGAAGGGAGAAAGGCGGACAGGTATCCGGTAAGCGGCAGGGTCGGAACAGGAGAGCGCACGAGGGAG
CTTCCAGGGGGAAACGCCTGGTATCTTTATAGTCCTGTCGGGTTTCGCCACCTCTGACTTGAGCGTCGAT
TTTTGTGATGCTCGTCAGGGGGGCGGAGCCTATGGAAAAACGCCAGCAACGCGGCCTTTTTACGGTTCCT
GGCCTTTTGCTGGCCTTTTGCTCACATGTT
