>Addgene plasmid #81733 | pDONR223_EGFR_p.A289V | addgene partial sequence | sequence record 160304 | M13-F20 5'-TGTAAAACGACGGCCAGT-3'
TTTATTTTGACTGATAGTGACCTGTTCGTTGCAACAAATTGATGAGCAATGCTTTTTTATAATGCCAACT
TTGTACAAAAAAGTTGGCACCATGCGACCCTCCGGGACGGCCGGGGCAGCGCTCCTGGCGCTGCTGGCTG
CGCTCTGCCCGGCGAGTCGGGCTCTGGAGGAAAAGAAAGTTTGCCAAGGCACGAGTAACAAGCTCACGCA
GTTGGGCACTTTTGAAGATCATTTTCTCAGCCTCCAGAGGATGTTCAATAACTGTGAGGTGGTCCTTGGG
AATTTGGAAATTACCTATGTGCAGAGGAATTATGATCTTTCCTTCTTAAAGACCATCCAGGAGGTGGCTG
GTTATGTCCTCATTGCCCTCAACACAGTGGAGCGAATTCCTTTGGAAAACCTGCAGATCATCAGAGGAAA
TATGTACTACGAAAATTCCTATGCCTTAGCAGTCTTATCTAACTATGATGCAAATAAAACCGGACTGAAG
GAGCTGCCCATGAGAAATTTACAGGAAATCCTGCATGGCGCCGTGCGGTTCAGCAACAACCCTGCCCTGT
GCAACGTGGAGAGCATCCAGTGGCGGGACATAGTCAGCAGTGACTTTCTCAGCAACATGTCGATGGACTT
CCAGAACCACCTGGGCAGCTGCCAAAAGTGTGATCCAAGCTGTCCCAATGGGAGCTGCTGGGGTGCAGGA
GAGGAGAACTGCCAGAAACTGACCAAAATCATCTGTGCCCAGCAGTGCTCCGGGCGCTGCCGTGGCAAGT
CCCCCAGTGACTGCTGCCACAACCAGTGTGCTGCAGGCTGCACAGGCCCCCGGGAGAGCGACTGCCTGGT
CTGCCGCAAATTCCGAGACGAAGCCACGTGCAAGGACACCTGCCCCCCACTCATGCTCTACAACCCCACC
ACGTACCAGATGGATGTGAACCCCGAGGGCAAATACAGCTTTGGTGTCACCTGCGTGAAGAAGTGTCCCC
GTAATTATGTGGTGACAGATCACGGCTCGTGCGTCCGAGCCTGTGGGGCCGACAGC
