>Addgene plasmid #81733 | pDONR223_EGFR_p.A289V | depositor partial sequence | sequence record 160307 | insert sequence
ATGCGACCCTCCGGGACGGCCGGGGCAGCGCTCCTGGCGCTGCTGGCTGCGCTCTGCCCGGCGAGTCGGG
CTCTGGAGGAAAAGAAAGTTTGCCAAGGCACGAGTAACAAGCTCACGCAGTTGGGCACTTTTGAAGATCA
TTTTCTCAGCCTCCAGAGGATGTTCAATAACTGTGAGGTGGTCCTTGGGAATTTGGAAATTACCTATGTG
CAGAGGAATTATGATCTTTCCTTCTTAAAGACCATCCAGGAGGTGGCTGGTTATGTCCTCATTGCCCTCA
ACACAGTGGAGCGAATTCCTTTGGAAAACCTGCAGATCATCAGAGGAAATATGTACTACGAAAATTCCTA
TGCCTTAGCAGTCTTATCTAACTATGATGCAAATAAAACCGGACTGAAGGAGCTGCCCATGAGAAATTTA
CAGGAAATCCTGCATGGCGCCGTGCGGTTCAGCAACAACCCTGCCCTGTGCAACGTGGAGAGCATCCAGT
GGCGGGACATAGTCAGCAGTGACTTTCTCAGCAACATGTCGATGGACTTCCAGAACCACCTGGGCAGCTG
CCAAAAGTGTGATCCAAGCTGTCCCAATGGGAGCTGCTGGGGTGCAGGAGAGGAGAACTGCCAGAAACTG
ACCAAAATCATCTGTGCCCAGCAGTGCTCCGGGCGCTGCCGTGGCAAGTCCCCCAGTGACTGCTGCCACA
ACCAGTGTGCTGCAGGCTGCACAGGCCCCCGGGAGAGCGACTGCCTGGTCTGCCGCAAATTCCGAGACGA
AGCCACGTGCAAGGACACCTGCCCCCCACTCATGCTCTACAACCCCACCACGTACCAGATGGATGTGAAC
CCCGAGGGCAAATACAGCTTTGGTGTCACCTGCGTGAAGAAGTGTCCCCGTAATTATGTGGTGACAGATC
ACGGCTCGTGCGTCCGAGCCTGTGGGGCCGACAGCTATGAGATGGAGGAAGACGGCGTCCGCAAGTGTAA
GAAGTGCGAAGGGCCTTGCCGCAAAGTGTGTAACGGAATAGGTATTGGTGAATTTAAAGACTCACTCTCC
ATAAATGCTACGAATATTAAACACTTCAAAAACTGCACCTCCATCAGTGGCGATCTCCACATCCTGCCGG
TGGCATTTAGGGGTGACTCCTTCACACATACTCCTCCTCTGGATCCACAGGAACTGGATATTCTGAAAAC
CGTAAAGGAAATCACAGGGTTTTTGCTGATTCAGGCTTGGCCTGAAAACAGGACGGACCTCCATGCCTTT
GAGAACCTAGAAATCATACGCGGCAGGACCAAGCAACATGGTCAGTTTTCTCTTGCAGTCGTCAGCCTGA
ACATAACATCCTTGGGATTACGCTCCCTCAAGGAGATAAGTGATGGAGATGTGATAATTTCAGGAAACAA
AAATTTGTGCTATGCAAATACAATAAACTGGAAAAAACTGTTTGGGACCTCCGGTCAGAAAACCAAAATT
ATAAGCAACAGAGGTGAAAACAGCTGCAAGGCCACAGGCCAGGTCTGCCATGCCTTGTGCTCCCCCGAGG
GCTGCTGGGGCCCGGAGCCCAGGGACTGCGTCTCTTGCCGGAATGTCAGCCGAGGCAGGGAATGCGTGGA
CAAGTGCAACCTTCTGGAGGGTGAGCCAAGGGAGTTTGTGGAGAACTCTGAGTGCATACAGTGCCACCCA
GAGTGCCTGCCTCAGGCCATGAACATCACCTGCACAGGACGGGGACCAGACAACTGTATCCAGTGTGCCC
ACTACATTGACGGCCCCCACTGCGTCAAGACCTGCCCGGCAGGAGTCATGGGAGAAAACAACACCCTGGT
CTGGAAGTACGCAGACGCCGGCCATGTGTGCCACCTGTGCCATCCAAACTGCACCTACGGATGCACTGGG
CCAGGTCTTGAAGGCTGTCCAACGAATGGGCCTAAGATCCCGTCCATCGCCACTGGGATGGTGGGGGCCC
TCCTCTTGCTGCTGGTGGTGGCCCTGGGGATCGGCCTCTTCATGCGAAGGCGCCACATCGTTCGGAAGCG
CACGCTGCGGAGGCTGCTGCAGGAGAGGGAGCTTGTGGAGCCTCTTACACCCAGT
[981 nt withheld, positions 2086-3066]
TTCTTCAGCAGCCCCTCCACGTCACGGACTCCCCTCCTGAGCTCTCTGAGTGCAACCAGCAACAATTCCA
CCGTGGCTTGCATTGATAGAAATGGGCTGCAAAGCTGTCCCATCAAGGAAGACAGCTTCTTGCAGCGATA
CAGCTCAGACCCCACAGGCGCCTTGACTGAGGACAGCATAGACGACACCTTCCTCCCAGTGCCTGAATAC
ATAAACCAGTCCGTTCCCAAAAGGCCCGCTGGCTCTGTGCAGAATCCTGTCTATCACAATCAGCCTCTGA
ACCCCGCGCCCAGCAGAGACCCACACTACCAGGACCCCCACAGCACTGCAGTGGGCAACCCCGAGTATCT
CAACACTGTCCAGCCCACCTGTGTCAACAGCACATTCGACAGCCCTGCCCACTGGGCCCAGAAAGGCAGC
CACCAAATTAGCCTGGACAACCCTGACTACCAGCAGGACTTCTTTCCCAAGGAAGCCAAGCCAAATGGCA
TCTTTAAGGGCTCCACAGCTGAAAATGCAGAATACCTAAGGGTCGCGCCACAAAGCAGTGAATTTATTGG
AGCATGA
